>Addgene plasmid #66257 | CRHR2-Tango | depositor partial sequence | sequence record 113127 | empty Tango
GACGGATCGGGAGATCTCCCGATCCCCTATGGTGCACTCTCAGTACAATCTGCTCTGATGCCGCATAGTT
AAGCCAGTATCTGCTCCCTGCTTGTGTGTTGGAGGTCGCTGAGTAGTGCGCGAGCAAAATTTAAGCTACA
ACAAGGCAAGGCTTGACCGACAATTGCATGAAGAATCTGCTTAGGGTTAGGCGTTTTGCGCTGCTTCGCG
ATGTACGGGCCAGATATACGCGTTGACATTGATTATTGACTAGTTATTAATAGTAATCAATTACGGGGTC
ATTAGTTCATAGCCCATATATGGAGTTCCGCGTTACATAACTTACGGTAAATGGCCCGCCTGGCTGACCG
CCCAACGACCCCCGCCCATTGACGTCAATAATGACGTATGTTCCCATAGTAACGCCAATAGGGACTTTCC
ATTGACGTCAATGGGTGGAGTATTTACGGTAAACTGCCCACTTGGCAGTACATCAAGTGTATCATATGCC
AAGTACGCCCCCTATTGACGTCAATGACGGTAAATGGCCCGCCTGGCATTATGCCCAGTACATGACCTTA
TGGGACTTTCCTACTTGGCAGTACATCTACGTATTAGTCATCGCTATTACCATGGTGATGCGGTTTTGGC
AGTACATCAATGGGCGTGGATAGCGGTTTGACTCACGGGGATTTCCAAGTCTCCACCCCATTGACGTCAA
TGGGAGTTTGTTTTGGCACCAAAATCAACGGGACTTTCCAAAATGTCGTAACAACTCCGCCCCATTGACG
CAAATGGGCGGTAGGCGTGTACGGTGGGAGGTCTATATAAGCAGAGCTCTCTGGCTAACTAGAGAACCCA
CTGCTTACTGGCTTATCGAAATTAATACGACTCACTATAGGGAGACCCAAGCTGGCTAGCGTTTAAACTT
AAGCTTGGTACCGAGCTCGGATCCACTAGTCCAGTGTGGTGGAATTCTGCAGATATCCAGCACAGTGGCG
GCCGCGCCACCATGAAGACGATCATCGCCCTGAGCTACATCTTCTGCCTGGTATTCGCCGACTACAAGGA
CGATGATGACGCCAGCATCGATACCGGTGGACGCACCCCACCCAGCCTGGGTCCCCAAGATGAGTCCTGC
ACCACCGCCAGCTCCTCCCTGGCCAAGGACACTTCATCGACCGGTGAGAACCTGTACTTCCAGCTAAGAT
TAGATAAAAGTAAAGTGATTAACAGCGCATTAGAGCTGCTTAATGAGGTCGGAATCGAAGGTTTAACAAC
CCGTAAACTCGCCCAGAAGCTAGGTGTAGAGCAGCCTACATTGTATTGGCATGTAAAAAATAAGCGGGCT
TTGCTCGACGCCTTAGCCATTGAGATGTTAGATAGGCACCATACTCACTTTTGCCCTTTAGAAGGGGAAA
GCTGGCAAGATTTTTTACGTAATAACGCTAAAAGTTTTAGATGTGCTTTACTAAGTCATCGCGATGGAGC
AAAAGTACATTTAGGTACACGGCCTACAGAAAAACAGTATGAAACTCTCGAAAATCAATTAGCCTTTTTA
TGCCAACAAGGTTTTTCACTAGAGAATGCATTATATGCACTCAGCGCTGTGGGGCATTTTACTTTAGGTT
GCGTATTGGAAGATCAAGAGCATCAAGTCGCTAAAGAAGAAAGGGAAACACCTACTACTGATAGTATGCC
GCCATTATTACGACAAGCTATCGAATTATTTGATCACCAAGGTGCAGAGCCAGCCTTCTTATTCGGCCTT
GAATTGATCATATGCGGATTAGAAAAACAACTTAAATGTGAAAGTGGGTCCGCGTACAGCCGCGCGCGTA
CGAAAAACAATTACGGGTCTACCATCGAGGGCCTGCTCGATCTCCCGGACGACGACGCCCCCGAAGAGGC
GGGGCTGGCGGCTCCGCGCCTGTCCTTTCTCCCCGCGGGACACACGCGCAGACTGTCGACGGCCCCCCCG
ACCGATGTCAGCCTGGGGGACGAGCTCCACTTAGACGGCGAGGACGTGGCGATGGCGCATGCCGACGCGC
TAGACGATTTCGATCTGGACATGTTGGGGGACGGGGATTCCCCGGGTCCGGGATTTACCCCCCACGACTC
CGCCCCCTACGGCGCTCTGGATATGGCCGACTTCGAGTTTGAGCAGATGTTTACCGATGCCCTTGGAATT
GACGAGTACGGTGGGTAGCTCGAGTCTAGAGGGCCCGTTTAAACCCGCTGATCAGCCTCGACTGTGCCTT
CTAGTTGCCAGCCATCTGTTGTTTGCCCCTCCCCCGTGCCTTCCTTGACCCTGGAAGGTGCCACTCCCAC
TGTCCTTTCCTAATAAAATGAGGAAATTGCATCGCATTGTCTGAGTAGGTGTCATTCTATTCTGGGGGGT
GGGGTGGGGCAGGACAGCAAGGGGGAGGATTGGGAAGACAATAGCAGGCATGCTGGGGATGCGGTGGGCT
CTATGGCTTCTGAGGCGGAAAGAACCAGCTGGGGCTCTAGGGGGTATCCCC
[124 nt withheld, positions 2502-2625]
C
[91 nt withheld, positions 2627-2717]
A
[49 nt withheld, positions 2719-2767]
CCTTTGACGTTGGAGTCCACGTTCTTT
[37 nt withheld, positions 2795-2831]
ACCCTATCTCGGTCTATTCTTTTGATTTATAAGGGATTTTGCCGATTTCGGCCTATTGGTTAAAAAATGA
GCTGATTTAACAAAAATTTAACGCGAATTAATTCTGTGGAATGTGTGTCAGTTAGGGTGTGGAAAGTCCC
CAGGCTCCCCAGCAGGCAGAAGTATGCAAAGCATGCATCTCAATTAGTCAGCAACCAGGTGTGGAAAGTC
CCCAGGCTCCCCAGCAGGCAGAAGTATGCAAAGCATGCATCTCAATTAGTCAGCAACCATAGTCCCGCCC
CTAACTCCGCCCATCCCGCCCCTAACTCCGCCCAGTTCCGCCCATTCTCCGCCCCATGGCTGACTAATTT
TTTTTATTTATGCAGAGGCCGAGGCCGCCTCTGCCTCTGAGCTATTCCAGAAGTAGTGAGGAGGCTTTTT
TGGAGGCCTAGGCTTTTGCAAAAAGCTCCCGGGAGCTTGTATATCCATTTTCGGATCTGATCAAGAGACA
GGATGAGGATCGTTTCGCATGATTGAACAAGATGGATTGCACGCAGGTTCTCCGGCCGCTTGGGTGGAGA
GGCTATTCGGCTATGACTGGGCACAACAGACAATCGGCTGCTCTGATGCCGCCGTGTTCCGGCTGTCAGC
GCAGGGGCGCCCGGTTCTTTTTGTCAAGACCGACCTGTCCGGTGCCCTGAATGAACTGCAGGACGAGGCA
GCGCGGCTATCGTGGCTGGCCACGACGGGCGTTCCTTGCGCAGCTGTGCTCGACGTTGTCACTGAAGCGG
GAAGGGACTGGCTGCTATTGGGCGAAGTGCCGGGGCAGGATCTCCTGTCATCTCACCTTGCTCCTGCCGA
GAAAGTATCCATCATGGCTGATGCAATGCGGCGGCTGCATACGCTTGATCCGGCTACCTGCCCATTCGAC
CACCAAGCGAAACATCGCATCGAGCGAGCACGTACTCGGATGGAAGCCGGTCTTGTCGATCAGGATGATC
TGGACGAAGAGCATCAGGGGCTCGCGCCAGCCGAACTGTTCGCCAGGCTCAAGGCGCGCATGCCCGACGG
CGAGGATCTCGTCGTGACCCATGGCGATGCCTGCTTGCCGAATATCATGGTGGAAAATGGCCGCTTTTCT
GGATTCATCGACTGTGGCCGGCTGGGTGTGGCGGACCGCTATCAGGACATAGCGTTGGCTACCCGTGATA
TTGCTGAAGAGCTTGGCGGCGAATGGGCTGACCGCTTCCTCGTGCTTTACGGTATCGCCGCTCCCGATTC
GCAGCGCATCGCCTTCTATCGCCTTCTTGACGAGTTCTTCTGAGCGGGACTCTGGGGTTCGAAATGACCG
ACCAAGCGACGCCCAACCTGCCATCACGAGATTTCGATTCCACCGCCGCCTTCTATGAAAGGTTGGGCTT
CGGAATCGTTTTCCGGGACGCCGGCTGGATGATCCTCCAGCGCGGGGATCTCATGCTGGAGTTCTTCGCC
CACCCCAACTTGTTTATTGCAGCTTATAATGGTTACAAATAAAGCAATAGCATCACAAATTTCACAAATA
AAGCATTTTTTTCACTGCATTCTAGTTGTGGTTTGTCCAAACTCATCAATGTATCTTATCATGTCTGTAT
ACCGTCGACCTCTAGCTAGAGCTTGGCGTAATCATGGTCATAGCTGTTTCCTGTGTGAAATTGTTATCCG
CTCACAATTCCACACAACATACGAGCCGGAAGCATAAAGTGTAAAGCCTGGGGTGCCTAATGAGTGAGCT
AACTCACATTAATTGCGTTGCGCTCACTGCCCGCTTTCCAGTCGGGAAACCTGTCGTGCCAGCTGCATTA
ATGAATCGGCCAACGCGCGGGGAGAGGCGGTTTGCGTATTGGGCGCTCTTCCGCTTCCTCGCTCACTGAC
TCGCTGCGCTCGGTCGTTCGGCTGCGGCGAGCGGTATCAGCTCACTCAAAGGCGGTAATACGGTTATCCA
CAGAATCAGGGGATAACGCAGGAAAGAACATGTGAGCAAAAGGCCAGCAAAAGGCCAGGAACCGTAAAAA
GGCCGCGTTGCTGGCGTTTTTCCATAGGCTCCGCCCCCCTGACGAGCATCACAAAAATCGACGCTCAAGT
CAGAGGTGGCGAAACCCGACAGGACTATAAAGATACCAGGCGTTTCCCCCTGGAAGCTCCCTCGTGCGCT
CTCCTGTTCCGACCCTGCCGCTTACCGGATACCTGTCCGCCTTTCTCCCTTCGGGAAGCGTGGCGCTTTC
TCATAGCTCACGCTGTAGGTATCTCAGTTCGGTGTAGGTCGTTCGCTCCAAGCTGGGCTGTGTGCACGAA
CCCCCCGTTCAGCCCGACCGCTGCGCCTTATCCGGTAACTATCGTCTTGAGTCCAACCCGGTAAGACACG
ACTTATCGCCACTGGCAGCAGCCACTGGTAACAGGATTAGCAGAGCGAGGTATGTAGGCGGTGCTACAGA
GTTCTTGAAGTGGTGGCCTAACTACGGCTACACTAGAAGAACAGTATTTGGTATCTGCGCTCTGCTGAAG
CCAGTTACCTTCGGAAAAAGAGTTGGTAGCTCTTGATCCGGCAAACAAACCACCGCTGGTAGCGGTTTTT
TTGTTTGCAAGCAGCAGATTACGCGCAGAAAAAAAGGATCTCAAGAAGATCCTTTGATCTTTTCTACGGG
GTCTGACGCTCAGTGGAACGAAAACTCACGTTAAGGGATTTTGGTCATGAGATTATCAAAAAGGATCTTC
ACCTAGATCCTTTTAAATTAAAAATGAAGTTTTAAATCAATCTAAAGTATATATGAGTAAACTTGGTCTG
ACAGTTACCAATGCTTAATCAGTGAGGCACCTATCTCAGCGATCTGTCTATTTCGTTCATCCATAGTTGC
CTGACTCCCCGTCGTGTAGATAACTACGATACGGGAGGGCTTACCATCTGGCCCCAGTGCTGCAATGATA
CCGCGAGACCCACGCTCACCGGCTCCAGATTTATCAGCAATAAACCAGCCAGCCGGAAGGGCCGAGCGCA
GAAGTGGTCCTGCAACTTTATCCGCCTCCATCCAGTCTATTAATTGTTGCCGGGAAGCTAGAGTAAGTAG
TTCGCCAGTTAATAGTTTGCGCAACGTTGTTGCCATTGCTACAGGCATCGTGGTGTCACGCTCGTCGTTT
GGTATGGCTTCATTCAGCTCCGGTTCCCAACGATCAAGGCGAGTTACATGATCCCCCATGTTGTGCAAAA
AAGCGGTTAGCTCCTTCGGTCCTCCGATCGTTGTCAGAAGTAAGTTGGCCGCAGTGTTATCACTCATGGT
TATGGCAGCACTGCATAATTCTCTTACTGTCATGCCATCCGTAAGATGCTTTTCTGTGACTGGTGAGTAC
TCAACCAAGTCATTCTGAGAATAGTGTATGCGGCGACCGAGTTGCTCTTGCCCGGCGTCAATACGGGATA
ATACCGCGCCACATAGCAGAACTTTAAAAGTGCTCATCATTGGAAAACGTTCTTCGGGGCGAAAACTCTC
AAGGATCTTACCGCTGTTGAGATCCAGTTCGATGTAACCCACTCGTGCACCCAACTGATCTTCAGCATCT
TTTACTTTCACCAGCGTTTCTGGGTGAGCAAAAACAGGAAGGCAAAATGCCGCAAAAAAGGGAATAAGGG
CGACACGGAAATGTTGAATACTCATACTCTTCCTTTTTCAATATTATTGAAGCATTTATCAGGGTTATTG
TCTCATGAGCGGATACATATTTGAATGTATTTAGAAAAATAAACAAATAGGGGTTCCGCGCACATTTCCC
CGAAAAGTGCCACCTGACGTC
