>Addgene plasmid #66257 | CRHR2-Tango | depositor partial sequence | sequence record 113128 | CRHR2
ATGGACGCCGCTTTGCTGCACTCTCTGCTGGAGGCAAATTGCAGCCTGGCCCTTGCGGAGGAATTGCTCC
TGGACGGTTGGGGCCCCCCTCTGGATCCGGAAGGCCCCTACTCATATTGCAACACCACCCTCGACCAGAT
CGGCACCTGTTGGCCTCGGAGTGCCGCCGGAGCCTTGGTTGAGAGGCCCTGTCCAGAGTACTTTAATGGA
GTGAAATATAATACAACACGCAACGCTTACAGGGAATGCCTGGAAAACGGAACATGGGCATCCAAAATCA
ACTATAGCCAATGTGAGCCAATTCTTGACGACAAACAGAGAAAATATGATCTTCACTACAGGATTGCACT
CGTTGTCAACTACTTGGGTCATTGCGTCTCTGTTGCCGCCTTGGTGGCTGCATTCCTGCTGTTCCTGGCA
CTGCGCTCCATCCGGTGTCTTCGGAATGTCATCCACTGGAATCTTATTACTACCTTTATACTGCGCAATG
TTATGTGGTTCCTCCTTCAGCTGGTTGATCACGAAGTGCACGAAAGCAACGAGGTATGGTGCCGGTGTAT
TACTACGATATTTAATTACTTTGTAGTTACTAATTTCTTTTGGATGTTTGTTGAAGGATGCTATCTGCAC
ACCGCCATCGTCATGACATATTCTACCGAAAGACTGCGCAAGTGCCTGTTTTTGTTCATCGGCTGGTGTA
TCCCCTTCCCAATCATAGTCGCTTGGGCTATTGGCAAACTGTATTACGAGAACGAGCAGTGCTGGTTCGG
GAAAGAGCCCGGCGACCTTGTCGACTACATTTACCAGGGACCTATCATTCTTGTGCTTCTTATAAACTTC
GTGTTCCTCTTCAACATTGTGCGCATTCTGATGACAAAGCTGCGAGCCAGCACAACATCAGAGACTATAC
AGTACCGGAAGGCAGTTAAGGCCACTCTGGTCCTTTTGCCACTGCTGGGGATCACTTACATGCTGTTTTT
CGTTAACCCCGGCGAGGATGACCTGTCTCAGATCATGTTTATCTACTTCAACAGCTTCCTGCAGAGTTTC
CAAGGCTTTTTTGTATCAGTGTTCTATTGCTTCTTTAATGGGGAGGTGCGGTCTGCAGTGCGGAAAAGAT
GGCACAGGTGGCAAGACCACCATTCTCTCCGAGTTCCCATGGCTCGCGCTATGTCAATCCCCACGTCTCC
CACCCGGATCAGCTTCCACAGCATTAAGCAGACTGCTGCGGTG
