>Addgene plasmid #66257 | CRHR2-Tango | addgene partial sequence | sequence record 117022 | CMV-F 5'-CGCAAATGGGCGGTAGGCGTG-3'
TCTCTGGCTAACTAGAGAACCCACTGCTTACTGGCTTATCGAAATTAATACGACTCACTATAGGGAGACC
CAAGCTGGCTAGCGTTTAAACTTAAGCTTGGTACCGAGCTCGGATCCACTAGTCCAGTGTGGTGGAATTC
TGCAGATATCCAGCACAGTGGCGGCCGCGCCACCATGAAGACGATCATCGCCCTGAGCTACATCTTCTGC
CTGGTATTCGCCGACTACAAGGACGATGATGACGCCAGCATCGATATGGACGCCGCTTTGCTGCACTCTC
TGCTGGAGGCAAATTGCAGCCTGGCCCTTGCGGAGGAATTGCTCCTGGACGGTTGGGGCCCCCCTCTGGA
TCCGGAAGGCCCCTACTCATATTGCAACACCACCCTCGACCAGATCGGCACCTGTTGGCCTCGGAGTGCC
GCCGGAGCCTTGGTTGAGAGGCCCTGTCCAGAGTACTTTAATGGAGTGAAATATAATACAACACGCAACG
CTTACAGGGAATGCCTGGAAAACGGAACATGGGCATCCAAAATCAACTATAGCCAATGTGAGCCAATTCT
TGACGACAAACAGAGAAAATATGATCTTCACTACAGGATTGCACTCGTTGTCAACTACTTGGGTCATTGC
GTCTCTGTTGCCGCCTTGGTGGCTGCATTCCTGCTGTTCCTGGCACTGCGCTCCATCCGGTGTCTTCGGA
ATGTCATCCACTGGAATCTTATTACTACCTTTATACTGCGCAATGTTATGTGGTTCCTCCTTCAGCTGGT
TGATCACGAAGTGCACGAAAGCAACGAGGTATGGTGCCGGTGTATTACTACGATATTTAATTACTTTGTA
GTTACTAATTTCTTTTGGATGTTTGTTGAAGGATGCTATCTGCACACCGCCATCGTCATGACATATTCTA
CCGAAAGACTGCGCAAGTGCCTGTTTTTGTTCATCGGCTGGTGTATCCCCTTCCCAATCATAGTCGCTTG
GGCTATTGGCAAACTGTATTACGAGAACGAGCAGTGCTGGTTCGGGAAAGAGCCCGGCGACCTTGTCGAC
TACATTTACCAGGGACCTATCATTCTTGTGCTTCTTATAAACT
