>Addgene plasmid #66257 | CRHR2-Tango | addgene partial sequence | sequence record 117678 | Tet-R 5'-GGCGAGTTTACGGGTTGTTA-3'
CTCTAATGCGCTGTTAATCACTTTACTTTTATCTAATCTTAGCTGGAAGTACAGGTTCTCACCGGTCGAT
GAAGTGTCCTTGGCCAGGGAGGAGCTGGCGGTGGTGCAGGACTCATCTTGGGGACCCAGGCTGGGTGGGG
TGCGTCCACCGGTATCGATCACCGCAGCAGTCTGCTTAATGCTGTGGAAGCTGATCCGGGTGGGAGACGT
GGGGATTGACATAGCGCGAGCCATGGGAACTCGGAGAGAATGGTGGTCTTGCCACCTGTGCCATCTTTTC
CGCACTGCAGACCGCACCTCCCCATTAAAGAAGCAATAGAACACTGATACAAAAAAGCCTTGGAAACTCT
GCAGGAAGCTGTTGAAGTAGATAAACATGATCTGAGACAGGTCATCCTCGCCGGGGTTAACGAAAAACAG
CATGTAAGTGATCCCCAGCAGTGGCAAAAGGACCAGAGTGGCCTTAACTGCCTTCCGGTACTGTATAGTC
TCTGATGTTGTGCTGGCTCGCAGCTTTGTCATCAGAATGCGCACAATGTTGAAGAGGAACACGAAGTTTA
TAAGAAGCACAAGAATGATAGGTCCCTGGTAAATGTAGTCGACAAGGTCGCCGGGCTCTTTCCCGAACCA
GCACTGCTCGTTCTCGTAATACAGTTTGCCAATAGCCCAAGCGACTATGATTGGGAAGGGGATACACCAG
CCGATGAACAAAAACAGGCACTTGCGCAGTCTTTCGGTAGAATATGTCATGACGATGGCGGTGTGCAGAT
AGCATCCTTCAACAAACATCCAAAAGAAATTAGTAACTACAAAGTAATTAAATATCGTAGTAATACACCG
GCACCATACCTCGTTGCTTTCGTGCACTTCGTGATCAACCAGCTGAAGGAGGAACCACATAACATTGCGC
AGTATAAAGGTAGTAATAAGATTCCAGTGGATGACATTCCGAAGACACCGGATGGAGCGCAGTGCCAGGA
ACAGCAGGAATGCAGCCACCAAGGCGGCA
