[The description below was written by a language model from this plasmid's Addgene catalogue record.]
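Description:
CRHR2-Tango is a mammalian expression plasmid from the PRESTO-Tango collection, built on an "empty Tango" backbone of about 6.6 kb that was itself derived from pcDNA3.1(+). It is propagated as a high-copy plasmid in E. coli under ampicillin selection and carries a neomycin resistance marker, so transfected mammalian cells can be selected with G418. The insert is the human corticotropin-releasing hormone receptor 2 (CRHR2, also known as CRF2 or CRFR2) coding sequence, about 1.2 kb, placed under the CMV promoter for strong constitutive expression. The backbone supplies an N-terminal FLAG tag, which allows detection of the expressed receptor.

The receptor was cloned by restriction enzymes with NotI at the 5′ end. The depositor comments indicate that a tTA (tetracycline-controlled transactivator) sequence lies downstream, and that most vectors in the series carry an XbaI rather than an XhoI site after tTA, so the identity of the 3′ site in this plasmid is uncertain. The record gives no feature table and does not list the other elements that link the receptor to tTA. In the Tango assay principle stated in the record, agonist activation of the receptor triggers arrestin translocation, which is converted into a transcriptional output; in general this relies on release of the fused transactivator to drive a reporter gene in a suitable cell line. The construct is one member of a set used for parallel screening of ligands across the druggable human GPCR repertoire, and it was generated within a programme aimed at providing tools for understudied members of drug-targeted protein families.
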