Addgene plasmid #66257: CRHR2-Tango
Purpose: Expression of G protein-coupled receptors for PRESTO-Tango: parallel receptorome expression and screening via transcriptional output, with transcriptional activation following arrestin translocation
Depositing lab: Bryan Roth. Depositing organization: University of North Carolina at Chapel Hill. Publication: PRESTO-Tango as an open-source resource for interrogation of the druggable human GPCRome. Kroeze WK, Sassano MF, Huang XP, Lansu K, McCorvy JD, Giguere PM, Sciaky N, Roth BL. Nat Struct Mol Biol. 2015 May;22(5):362-9. doi: 10.1038/nsmb.3014. Epub 2015 Apr 20. PubMed 25895059.
Backbone
  Vector backbone: empty Tango
  Backbone size w/o insert (bp): 6632
  Vector type: Mammalian Expression
  Selectable markers: Neomycin (select with G418)
Growth in bacteria
  Bacterial resistance: Ampicillin, 100 μg/mL
  Growth temperature: 37°C
  Growth strain: DH5alpha
  Copy number: High Copy
Gene/Insert
  Gene/Insert name: CRHR2
  Species: H. sapiens (human)
  Insert size (bp): 1233
  Entrez Gene: CRHR2 (a.k.a. CRF-RB, CRF2, CRFR2, HM-CRF)
  Promoter: CMV
  Tag / fusion protein: FLAG (N terminal on backbone)
  Cloning method: Restriction Enzyme; 5′ cloning site NotI (not destroyed); 3′ cloning site XhoI (unknown if destroyed)
  Sequencing primers: 5′ CMV-F; 3′ Tet-R
Terms and licenses: Academic/Nonprofit Terms; Industry Terms: Not Available to Industry
Depositor comments: Please note: Most of the PRESTO-Tango vectors do not contain the XhoI cut site downstream of the tTA sequence and instead carry an XbaI site. If you need to perform an XhoI digest we recommend sequencing with a forward primer at the C-terminus of tTA to determine which of the two sites is present. Suggested primer: 5-gagctccacttagacggcgagg-3. Original backbone was pcDNA3.1(+). These plasmids were generated as part of the Illuminating the Druggable Genome (IDG) program sponsored by the NIH Common Fund. The goal of this program is to identify, gather, and distribute information and resources for proteins that currently are not well-studied yet belong to commonly drug-targeted protein families: protein kinases, non-olfactory G-protein coupled receptors (GPCRs), and ion channels. The IDG program is designed to develop fundamental research tools for understudied proteins, elucidate their function, and disseminate the IDG-related resources and data to the greater scientific community.
How to cite: CRHR2-Tango was a gift from Bryan Roth (Addgene plasmid # 66257 ; http://n2t.net/addgene:66257 ; RRID:Addgene_66257)
